>Addgene plasmid #10917 | pSV2 neuN | addgene partial sequence | sequence record 17889 | 10917 with SV40splice-R
GGATGCGCGGATAGCCGCTGCTGGTTTCCTGGATGCCGACGGATTTGCACTGCCGGTAGAACTCCGCGAG
GTCGTCCAGCCTCAGGCAGCAGCTGAACCAACTCGCGAGGGGATCGAGCCCGGTCGACCGCAACGTTGTT
GCCATTGCTGCAGGGGGGGGGGGGGG
